Addgene plasmid #178771: pRoCascade_gfp
Purpose: Expression of Rocas6, Rocas8, Rocas7, Rocas5, RoCAST CRISPR repeat, gfp from Rippkaea orientalis
Depositing lab: Chase Beisel. Depositing organization: Helmholtz-Zentrum fuer Infektionsforschung (HZI). Publication: Rapid cell-free characterization of multi-subunit CRISPR effectors and transposons. Wimmer F, Mougiakos I, Englert F, Beisel CL. Mol Cell. 2022 Feb 16. pii: S1097-2765(22)00102-2. doi: 10.1016/j.molcel.2022.01.026. PubMed 35216669.
Backbone
  Vector backbone: pCDFDuet-1
  Vector type: Bacterial Expression
Growth in bacteria
  Bacterial resistance: Spectinomycin, 50 μg/mL
  Growth temperature: 37°C
  Growth strain: DH5alpha
  Copy number: Low Copy
Gene/Insert
  Gene/Insert name: Rocas6, Rocas8, Rocas7, Rocas5, RoCAST CRISPR repeat, gfp from Rippkaea orientalis
  Species: Rippkaea orientalis
  Cloning method: Restriction Enzyme; 5′ cloning site Unknown (unknown if destroyed); 3′ cloning site Unknown (unknown if destroyed)
Terms and licenses: Academic/Nonprofit Terms; Industry Terms: Not Available to Industry
How to cite: pRoCascade_gfp was a gift from Chase Beisel (Addgene plasmid # 178771 ; http://n2t.net/addgene:178771 ; RRID:Addgene_178771)
