[The description below was written by a language model from this plasmid's Addgene catalogue record and pLannotate feature annotations shown in this document.]
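Description:
pRoCascade_gfp is a bacterial expression plasmid built on the pCDFDuet-1 backbone that carries the Cascade effector genes of the type I CRISPR-associated transposon (RoCAST) from the cyanobacterium Rippkaea orientalis. It replicates in E. coli from the CloDF13 origin, a low-copy replicon compatible with other common origins, so the plasmid can be maintained alongside additional plasmids. Selection is through the aadA (SmR) gene, which confers spectinomycin/streptomycin resistance.

According to the catalogue entry, the insert comprises Rocas6, Rocas8, Rocas7 and Rocas5, together with a RoCAST CRISPR repeat and gfp. The automated feature table does not annotate the cas genes themselves, but it shows a T7 promoter with an adjacent lac operator followed by a long unannotated stretch of nearly four kilobases ending at a T7 terminator. This is presumably where the cas genes lie, making their expression T7 RNA polymerase-dependent and repressible by the plasmid-encoded lacI. A short His-tag match just before the terminator and small hits to TcR, SET1 and an SV40 intron are fragments, likely backbone remnants or chance matches.

Downstream sits a second unit: the strong constitutive J23119 promoter, a gap of about 200 bp, a superfolder GFP coding sequence, and the rrnB T1 and T7Te terminators. The CRISPR repeat is not annotated. It plausibly lies in this region, with gfp perhaps serving as a replaceable placeholder for spacer cloning, but the record does not state this. The associated publication concerns rapid cell-free characterization of multi-subunit CRISPR effectors and transposons, which fits use of this plasmid to supply RoCascade components in such assays or in E. coli.
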