Features (pLannotate 1.2.2; 18 found; start..end, strand, type, name):
    171..235     -  CDS            TcR (fragment): tetracycline efflux protein; tet; confers resistance to tetracycline
    250..271     -  protein_bind   CAP binding site: CAP binding activates transcription in the presence of cAMP. E. coli catabolite activator protein
    284..1366    -  CDS            lacI: lac repressor; lacI; The lac repressor binds to the lac operator to inhibit transcription in E. coli. This inhibition can be relieved by adding lactose or isopropyl-β-D-thiogalactopyranoside (IPTG).
   1367..1444    -  promoter       lacI promoter: lacI
   1452..1731    -  CDS            TcR (fragment): tetracycline efflux protein; tet; confers resistance to tetracycline
   1753..1771    +  promoter       T7 promoter: promoter for bacteriophage T7 RNA polymerase
   1772..1796    +  protein_bind   lac operator: The lac repressor binds to the lac operator to inhibit transcription in E. coli. This inhibition can be relieved by adding lactose or isopropyl-β-D-thiogalactopyranoside (IPTG). lac repressor encoded by lacI
   3065..3082    -  intron         SV40 intron (fragment): modified SV40 intron with splice donor and acceptor sites
   5652..5669    +  CDS            9xHis (fragment): 9xHis affinity tag
   5679..5728    +  CDS            SET1 (fragment): solubility-enhancement tag derived from T7 phage gene 10B
   5736..5783    +  terminator     T7 terminator: transcription terminator for bacteriophage T7 RNA polymerase
   5868..5902    +  promoter       J23119 promoter: bacterial promoter (Registry of Standard Biological Parts BBa J23119)
   6116..6829    +  CDS            superfolder GFP: GFP variant that folds robustly even when fused to poorly folded proteins (Pédelacq et al., 2006)
   6841..6912    +  terminator     rrnB T1 terminator: transcription terminator T1 from the E. coli rrnB gene
   6928..6955    +  terminator     T7Te terminator: phage T7 early transcription terminator
   7182..7973    -  CDS            SmR: aminoglycoside adenylyltransferase (Murphy, 1985); aadA; confers resistance to spectinomycin and streptomycin
   7974..8065    -  promoter       AmpR promoter: bla
   8113..74      -  rep_origin     CloDF13 ori (across the origin): Plasmids containing the CloDF13 (CDF) origin of replication can be propagated in E. coli cells that contain additional plasmids with compatible origins.
>Addgene plasmid #178771 | pRoCascade_gfp | addgene full sequence | sequence record 355202 | Addgene NGS Result
CCCAGGTGGTTTTTTCGTTTACAGGGCAAAAGATTACGCGCAGAAAAAAAGGATCTCAAGAAGATCCTTT
GATCTTTTCTACTGAACCGCTCTAGATTTCAGTGCAATTTATCTCTTCAAATGTAGCACCTGAAGTCAGC
CCCATACGATATAAGTTGTAATTCTCATGTTAGTCATGCCCCGCGCCCACCGGAAGGAGCTGACTGGGTT
GAAGGCTCTCAAGGGCATCGGTCGAGATCCCGGTGCCTAATGAGTGAGCTAACTTACATTAATTGCGTTG
CGCTCACTGCCCGCTTTCCAGTCGGGAAACCTGTCGTGCCAGCTGCATTAATGAATCGGCCAACGCGCGG
GGAGAGGCGGTTTGCGTATTGGGCGCCAGGGTGGTTTTTCTTTTCACCAGTGAGACGGGCAACAGCTGAT
TGCCCTTCACCGCCTGGCCCTGAGAGAGTTGCAGCAAGCGGTCCACGCTGGTTTGCCCCAGCAGGCGAAA
ATCCTGTTTGATGGTGGTTAACGGCGGGATATAACATGAGCTGTCTTCGGTATCGTCGTATCCCACTACC
GAGATGTCCGCACCAACGCGCAGCCCGGACTCGGTAATGGCGCGCATTGCGCCCAGCGCCATCTGATCGT
TGGCAACCAGCATCGCAGTGGGAACGATGCCCTCATTCAGCATTTGCATGGTTTGTTGAAAACCGGACAT
GGCACTCCAGTCGCCTTCCCGTTCCGCTATCGGCTGAATTTGATTGCGAGTGAGATATTTATGCCAGCCA
GCCAGACGCAGACGCGCCGAGACAGAACTTAATGGGCCCGCTAACAGCGCGATTTGCTGGTGACCCAATG
CGACCAGATGCTCCACGCCCAGTCGCGTACCGTCTTCATGGGAGAAAATAATACTGTTGATGGGTGTCTG
GTCAGAGACATCAAGAAATAACGCCGGAACATTAGTGCAGGCAGCTTCCACAGCAATGGCATCCTGGTCA
TCCAGCGGATAGTTAATGATCAGCCCACTGACGCGTTGCGCGAGAAGATTGTGCACCGCCGCTTTACAGG
CTTCGACGCCGCTTCGTTCTACCATCGACACCACCACGCTGGCACCCAGTTGATCGGCGCGAGATTTAAT
CGCCGCGACAATTTGCGACGGCGCGTGCAGGGCCAGACTGGAGGTGGCAACGCCAATCAGCAACGACTGT
TTGCCCGCCAGTTGTTGTGCCACGCGGTTGGGAATGTAATTCAGCTCCGCCATCGCCGCTTCCACTTTTT
CCCGCGTTTTCGCAGAAACGTGGCTGGCCTGGTTCACCACGCGGGAAACGGTCTGATAAGAGACACCGGC
ATACTCTGCGACATCGTATAACGTTACTGGTTTCACATTCACCACCCTGAATTGACTCTCTTCCGGGCGC
TATCATGCCATACCGCGAAAGGTTTTGCGCCATTCGATGGTGTCCGGGATCTCGACGCTCTCCCTTATGC
GACTCCTGCATTAGGAAGCAGCCCAGTAGTAGGTTGAGGCCGTTGAGCACCGCCGCCGCAAGGAATGGTG
CATGCAAGGAGATGGCGCCCAACAGTCCCCCGGCCACGGGGCCTGCCACCATACCCACGCCGAAACAAGC
GCTCATGAGCCCGAAGTGGCGAGCCCGATCTTCCCCATCGGTGATGTCGGCGATATAGGCGCCAGCAACC
GCACCTGTGGCGCCGGTGATGCCGGCCACGATGCGTCCGGCGTAGAGGATCGAGATCTCGATCCCGCGAA
ATTAATACGACTCACTATAGGGGAATTGTGAGCGGATAACAATTCCCCTCTAGGATCCATCTTAGTATAT
TAGTTAAGTATAAGAAGGAGATATACATATGACAGATACAGTTATTAACAGTGAAGAACATCTAGATATG
ATTTTTAAGCTGAGGGGTGCACCGATTCCTCTTGATAATGGCTATGTTATTTATTCTGCTTTGTGTCGAA
TTTGCCCGACGCTTCATGAACTCAAAGACGTGGGGATTCATCCCATTGCTGGGATTCCTACTCAGAATAA
GTTTCTTGAACTGACTCCTAATTCTTGTCTAAAAATTCGCATTCATCATTTACAAATTCCTATAATTTAT
CCTTACCTAACAGGTCAAACTTTTGAAATTGGACAAGAATCTTATCAACTGAATATTCCCGATTATCAAG
CAATACGTTCCTCAGATAGTCTTTATTCTCGATTAGTCGTTATTAAAGGTTATCAAGACTCCTCTAGCTT
TCTTGAAGCAGTTCAGCGTCAAATGGATAGTTTAGCAATACAAGGGAATGTAGAACTTCTGACTCGACAG
AATGGAACACCGCAACGACGACAATTGACCATTCGTAAGCAAGGCAATGAGTTTAAAATAAGAGGGTTTG
GCGTTAAGATAAGCGAACTGAGTCCAGAGGACTCTTTAACCTTGCAAGAACAAGGAATCGGGGGAAAACG
GAAAATGATGTGTGGGATATTTGTTCCGGCGACTCGTCCTAAAGATGAGAGGAAAACCCCATGACGGTTG
CAACTCAAAGCAAAATTTCCTTATCTTTGACTGCTTGTGATACTACCATCATGCACCGTGCAGGAATGGC
CGGACTTTACCTAACTTTAAAGCGATTAGAAGAAAAATATCCTGATTTTCGTCAGCGTGAGGGAAATTTA
TCATGGTCATTAACCCCTGATACTATTGATTTATTTTGGGAAGCAATTGATTTTAGTGCGTTGGATTGGT
TGCTGAAGGAATCTTTTCAACTGGATGATAATGGGTTGATTTGTTTGACAGGATTAGATGATTATTCAGA
GTTGAGACAAAAAATTGAGCTTAATGAAGCAATAAAAGCAGTTTTTCTCCGTCATAATAAATTTTATCAA
GCAGGAGAAGCTAAAAAAATCTCTTTCACCGTTGAAGAACGTGAAGTTTCCTATTCCTACAAACCTCTAA
TATGGTATGCACATCAAACCTTTGCTAAAGAATTATGCGACACAGATACTCAACAATTAAAACAGGATTA
TCTTCAAATTACCAGTTGGTTGTATTTAGGGGGAATTGTCCGTCATGCGAGAGCAGACAAAAAGACTAAA
CTAGAAGAAAAGCCTGAATATGCTTTAGCCTTGTTATTTGTTCCTGTTGTTTGTCATTATTGTCTTTTTC
ACCTTCCGTCTGAGGATGTAAATTCAAGGAAACCTCATCGTTATCTTGTTGTGATTCCAGAAATTAATAA
TTTTGAAGATGCTTCTCGAAGAAGATGGCGATTACAGCAATTAGAACCTCAACAACTTCATGTTACTAAT
ATGAGCGAAGCGGGACTGCTTTATTATAGTTTGGATGAAATTCAAGCAAATGAAAATTATAGTCAAGCTT
GTCAAGTTTGGTTGTATGAGAAAATGAATAAAGCATCTTATCAACGAGTGTTGACGATGGTTGAAGAGAT
TGAAATTGATAAGGAAATGATTACTACCTATCAACAAGTTAAACAATACTTTCAACCCAATTATCAACAT
ATTTACCCTAATAATATTCTGATTGAGGTAAATCTGGTTCGGTCACTAATTGCAGAAAATTTAAGGCAAA
AACAGCCTTGGTGGTTTAATTTTTGGAAGAAATTGATTGATGAAGATTCTAAAAACTATTTATTTAAACA
GTTATTATCTAATCAAAAAGGGGTTAAATTCATGACAAAAAATAGTGAACGAGATGAAAAATATCTCGCT
TTTATTGAGGTATTTCAGCAAGCGATGAGGGCAAATTTTGCCAAAATCTATGCAAAAACTGAGAGAGGAA
AAAACCCTCTCTTTCAGAAGAAAGCAGAACGATTACGGGCAGAGTTAAATTGTTGCTATGATGAGATATC
ATTTCAGCACTATTTAGCTGATTTTTTAGCAAGAGGCGGATTAAATAAACCATTACAAGGTCAGAAAAGA
GAGGTTTTATTATTGATTCAACAAGTGCCTTGGGAAAAATTAAGAATTTGGGCATTATTAGGGATTGCTA
GTTACGAACCTAAACCCAAAAATTTGCAAGAATTAGAAGGAATTAAAGATGAATCAGAAGAAGAATAAAA
TACCAAATTATTATCTTTATGGAACAGTTTTGACTCGCTATGGCTTAGCCTCTTTAAGTCACGGGATGCG
ACAAGGTAATAAATCCATTTTACAAAAAGCCTATTGGGATGGCAAAATTCATTCTTTAGTGGGGTCAAGT
TCTCTACGGTGGGCGTTACGGTTTTATCTTCAAGAAGAAGGTTATCCTGTTAACAGAGTATGGGATAAAG
ATGAACATATTAATCGATTAACGGATGATAATTTTAACCCAGATCAATTTTATGATGATGATATTTTTGG
CTTTGCGTTATTGGAATCTGTAGAAGAAGAAACGGTAGAAGATAAAACACAACCATCAACTCGAAGACGA
GGAAAACGAAAGAAATCAGGGACGACTGCTCAGAGAACAGGGGCATTAAGTATGAATAATGCTATTTCTT
TAACTCCCTATGACGGTTCTTTGAAGTTAGGGGCAAAAAGTGGTAGGGATAAGGATAGCACATCGCTTCA
TTTTACGGAATATCATAATACTCGTTATCAATATTATTTTGGGCTTAATGCTACTCATCTTAAAGATTGT
TCTCGGATTTTTCCATTAATTGATGGGATTATGGATATGCCGAAAGTGGGAGGAAGTGCTAATATTTTCA
GTTATCCTTTTTGTCCTGATAGTTTAGTTTTTCAATGGACAAATCATTTTGCGTCTTATATTTCCTATTG
TTTTGAATCCGTTGATGGGAAAGGGAGAAATATTAAATTGACTCAAGATTTTATCAATGAGGTGGAATGC
GGACAGATTAATCCTGATGAGTTATGGATTGGAGGGGCAATTGTTAATGATTTACGAGAACTAGAAAATT
TTGAGAAATCCTTACTAAAACAGATACATCTTTATCGAAATCGTAATGAGTTGGTAGCCGATTTAAAGGA
AGTGATTAAACAAGATTTGGGGTTAAAAGACTCACAATGAATACACCTTTAGTTATCTATCTAGATGTTC
CTTTTGTGACGTTTAGGGAGTTTCATGCAAGGGAGATGGGAAGGACTTATCCTGTTCCTCCTCCAGCGAC
GGTATATGGGATGTTATTGTCTTTGGTGGGGGAAACGGATGTTTATCGTCATTGTGGGGTAGAATTGGCA
ATTGCCATGTTATCTGAAGCAAAAAAATCGCGGATTTTGCGTCAAATGAGACGGTTTAAGCAGAAGGATT
TTAGTCATGCAGAGAATGTGAATCCTAGCTATCAGGAGATTTTGTCGAATTTGAAGTGCTTAATTTGGGT
TCGTTCTGAGGCTGAGATGATGCAACCAAGCTTAAAGGAGAGGATAGAGTTTACTTTTGAGCGTCCTGAG
TTAGTAAGACGGTTTGGGTGTTTATTTTTAGGGGAAAGTGACCAGTTAATTAAGACGATACGGTTAGTTT
CTGAGGATTATCGGGAGGGGGTCAGACGATGGTTAATAAGGGATAATGGAGGTAGGTTAACGTTACCCTA
TTGGGTTGACCATCTGGGGTCAAGAAATACCCGTTTTTTGCGGTATCGGGTAGAAGAAATGAATCAGTTA
TCTCCTCCTGATTTCGCATGGACTTCAATTCAATCATCGGTTTGACTCGAGCACCACCACCACCACCACT
GAGATCCGGCTGCTAACAAAGCCCGAAAGGAAGCTGAGTTGGCTGCTGCCACCGCTGAGCAATAACTAGC
ATAACCCCTTGGGGCCTCTAAACGGGTCTTGAGGGGTTTTTTGCTGAAAGGAGGAACTATATCCGAAACC
TCAGGCATTTGAGAAGTGATTCTGTGGATAACCGTCGAGAGCATCGATCCTAGCATGTTGACAGCTAGCT
CAGTCCTAGGTATAATGCTAGCTGTGATTCATGGCTTCATGCCGTTAGGCGTTGCTCAAGGAGACCCGTG
AAAGTGAAACGTGATTTCATGCGTCATTTTGAACATTTTGTAAATCTTATTTAATAATGTGTGCGGCAAT
TCACATTTAATTTATGAATGTTTTCTTAACATCGCGGCAACTCAAGAAACGGCAGGTTCGGATCTTAGCT
ACTAGAGAAAGAGGAGAAATACTAGATGCGTAAAGGCGAAGAGCTGTTCACTGGTGTCGTCCCTATTCTG
GTGGAACTGGATGGTGATGTCAACGGTCATAAGTTTTCCGTGCGTGGCGAGGGTGAAGGTGACGCAACTA
ATGGTAAACTGACGCTGAAGTTCATCTGTACTACTGGTAAACTGCCGGTTCCTTGGCCGACTCTGGTAAC
GACGCTGACTTATGGTGTTCAGTGCTTTGCTCGTTATCCGGACCATATGAAGCAGCATGACTTCTTCAAG
TCCGCCATGCCGGAAGGCTATGTGCAGGAACGCACGATTTCCTTTAAGGATGACGGCACGTACAAAACGC
GTGCGGAAGTGAAATTTGAAGGCGATACCCTGGTAAACCGCATTGAGCTGAAAGGCATTGACTTTAAAGA
GGACGGCAATATCCTGGGCCATAAGCTGGAATACAATTTTAACAGCCACAATGTTTACATCACCGCCGAT
AAACAAAAAAATGGCATTAAAGCGAATTTTAAAATTCGCCACAACGTGGAGGATGGCAGCGTGCAGCTGG
CTGATCACTACCAGCAAAACACTCCAATCGGTGATGGTCCTGTTCTGCTGCCAGACAATCACTATCTGAG
CACGCAAAGCGTTCTGTCTAAAGATCCGAACGAGAAACGCGATCATATGGTTCTGCTGGAGTTCGTAACC
GCAGCGGGCATCACGCATGGTATGGATGAACTGTACAAATGACCAGGCATCAAATAAAACGAAAGGCTCA
GTCGAAAGACTGGGCCTTTCGTTTTATCTGTTGTTTGTCGGTGAACGCTCTCTACTAGAGTCACACTGGC
TCACCTTCGGGTGGGCCTTTCTGCGTTTAGGTCTCTTGTGATTCATGGCTTCATGCCGTTAGGCGTTGCT
CAACCAGCTGCACAAATCCTCAAACCTCTAGTATCCACACGGTCACACTGCTTCCGGTAGTCAATAAACC
GGTAAACCAGCAATAGACATAAGCGGCTATTTAACGACCCTGCCCTGAACCGACGACCGGGTCATCGTGG
CCGGATCTTGCGGCCCCTCGGCTTGAACGAATTGTTAGACATTATTTGCCGACTACCTTGGTGATCTCGC
CTTTCACGTAGTGGACAAATTCTTCCAACTGATCTGCGCGCGAGGCCAAGCGATCTTCTTCTTGTCCAAG
ATAAGCCTGTCTAGCTTCAAGTATGACGGGCTGATACTGGGCCGGCAGGCGCTCCATTGCCCAGTCGGCA
GCGACATCCTTCGGCGCGATTTTGCCGGTTACTGCGCTGTACCAAATGCGGGACAACGTAAGCACTACAT
TTCGCTCATCGCCAGCCCAGTCGGGCGGCGAGTTCCATAGCGTTAAGGTTTCATTTAGCGCCTCAAATAG
ATCCTGTTCAGGAACCGGATCAAAGAGTTCCTCCGCCGCTGGACCTACCAAGGCAACGCTATGTTCTCTT
GCTTTTGTCAGCAAGATAGCCAGATCAATGTCGATCGTGGCTGGCTCGAAGATACCTGCAAGAATGTCAT
TGCGCTGCCATTCTCCAAATTGCAGTTCGCGCTTAGCTGGATAACGCCACGGAATGATGTCGTCGTGCAC
AACAATGGTGACTTCTACAGCGCGGAGAATCTCGCTCTCTCCAGGGGAAGCCGAAGTTTCCAAAAGGTCG
TTGATCAAAGCTCGCCGCGTTGTTTCATCAAGCCTTACGGTCACCGTAACCAGCAAATCAATATCACTGT
GTGGCTTCAGGCCGCCATCCACTGCGGAGCCGTACAAATGTACGGCCAGCAACGTCGGTTCGAGATGGCG
CTCGATGACGCCAACTACCTCTGATAGTTGAGTCGATACTTCGGCGATCACCGCTTCCCTCATACTCTTC
CTTTTTCAATATTATTGAAGCATTTATCAGGGTTATTGTCTCATGAGCGGATACATATTTGAATGTATTT
AGAAAAATAAACAAATAGCTAGCTCACTCGGTCGCTACGCTCCGGGCGTGAGACTGCGGCGGGCGCTGCG
GACACATACAAAGTTACCCACAGATTCCGTGGATAAGCAGGGGACTAACATGTGAGGCAAAACAGCAGGG
CCGCGCCGGTGGCGTTTTTCCATAGGCTCCGCCCTCCTGCCAGAGTTCACATAAACAGACGCTTTTCCGG
TGCATCTGTGGGAGCCGTGAGGCTCAACCATGAATCTGACAGTACGGGCGAAACCCGACAGGACTTAAAG
ATCCCCACCGTTTCCGGCGGGTCGCTCCCTCTTGCGCTCTCCTGTTCCGACCCTGCCGTTTACCGGATAC
CTGTTCCGCCTTTCTCCCTTACGGGAAGTGTGGCGCTTTCTCATAGCTCACACACTGGTATCTCGGCTCG
GTGTAGGTCGTTCGCTCCAAGCTGGGCTGTAAGCAAGAACTCCCCGTTCAGCCCGACTGCTGCGCCTTAT
CCGGTAACTGTTCACTTGAGTCCAACCCGGAAAAGCACGGTAAAACGCCACTGGCAGCAGCCATTGGTAA
CTGGGAGTTCGCAGAGGATTTGTTTAGCTAAACACGCGGTTGCTCTTGAAGTGTGCGCCAAAGTCCGGCT
ACACTGGAAGGACAGATTTGGTTGCTGTGCTCTGCGAAAGCCAGTTACCACGGTTAAGCAGTTCCCCAAC
TGACTTAACCTTCGATCAAACCACCTC
